>Addgene plasmid #148551 | pLNHA-Hs4EHP-S99N_AE | depositor full sequence | sequence record 290999 | Full Sequence
TAGTTATTAATAGTAATCAATTACGGGGTCATTAGTTCATAGCCCATATATGGAGTTCCGCGTTACATAA
CTTACGGTAAATGGCCCGCCTGGCTGACCGCCCAACGACCCCCGCCCATTGACGTCAATAATGACGTATG
TTCCCATAGTAACGCCAATAGGGACTTTCCATTGACGTCAATGGGTGGAGTATTTACGGTAAACTGCCCA
CTTGGCAGTACATCAAGTGTATCATATGCCAAGTACGCCCCCTATTGACGTCAATGACGGTAAATGGCCC
GCCTGGCATTATGCCCAGTACATGACCTTATGGGACTTTCCTACTTGGCAGTACATCTACGTATTAGTCA
TCGCTATTACCATGGTGATGCGGTTTTGGCAGTACATCAATGGGCGTGGATAGCGGTTTGACTCACGGGG
ATTTCCAAGTCTCCACCCCATTGACGTCAATGGGAGTTTGTTTTGGCACCAAAATCAACGGGACTTTCCA
AAATGTCGTAACAACTCCGCCCCATTGACGCAAATGGGCGGTAGGCGTGTACGGTGGGAGGTCTATATAA
GCAGAGCTCTCTGGCTAACTAGAGAACCCACTGCTTACTGGCTTATCGAAATTAATACGACTCACTATAG
GGAGACCCAAGCTCTAGCGCTACCGGTCGCCACCATGGACGCACAAACACGACGACGTGAGCGTCGCGCT
GAGAAACAAGCTCAATGGAAAGCTGCAAACGGTGGATCTCCTCCACATATGGCTTACCCATACGATGTTC
CAGATTACGCTCCTCCATCTCGAGCTATGAACAACAAGTTCGACGCTTTGAAAGATGATGACAGTGGGGA
CCATGATCAGAATGAAGAAAACAGCACACAGAAAGATGGTGAGAAGGAAAAAACGGAACGAGACAAGAAT
CAGAGCAGTAGCAAGAGAAAGGCTGTTGTCCCTGGACCGGCAGAGCATCCCCTGCAGTACAACTACACTT
TTTGGTACTCCAGGAGAACCCCCGGCCGTCCCACGAGCTCACAGAGCTATGAACAGAATATCAAACAGAT
TGGCACCTTTGCCTCTGTGGAGCAGTTCTGGAGGTTTTATAACCACATGGTACGTCCTGGGGACCTGACA
GGCCACAGTGACTTCCATCTCTTCAAAGAAGGAATTAAACCCATGTGGGAGGATGATGCAAATAAAAATG
GTGGCAAGTGGATTATTCGGCTGCGGAAGGGCTTGGCCTCCCGTTGCTGGGAGAATCTCATTTTGGCCAT
GCTGGGGGAACAGTTCATGGTTGGGGAGGAGATCTGTGGGGCTGTGGTGTCTGTCCGCTTTCAGGAAGAC
ATTATTTCAATATGGAATAAGACTGCCAGTGACCAAGCAACCACAGCCCGAATCCGGGACACACTTCGGC
GAGTGCTTAACCTACCTCCCAACACCATTATGGAATACAAAACTCACACCGACAGCATCAAAATGCCAGG
CAGGCTGGGCCCCCAAAGGCTCCTTTTTCAAAACCTCTGGAAGCCGCGGTTGAATGTGCCATGAGGATCC
ACCGGATCTAGATAACTGATCATAATCAGCCATACCACATTTGTAGAGGTTTTACTTGCTTTAAAAAACC
TCCCACACCTCCCCCTGAACCTGAAACATAAAATGAATGCAATTGTTGTTGTTAACTTGTTTATTGCAGC
TTATAATGGTTACAAATAAAGCAATAGCATCACAAATTTCACAAATAAAGCATTTTTTTCACTGCATTCT
AGTTGTGGTTTGTCCAAACTCATCAATGTATCTTAACGCGTAAATTGTAAGCGTTAATATTTTGTTAAAA
TTCGCGTTAAATTTTTGTTAAATCAGCTCATTTTTTAACCAATAGGCCGAAATCGGCAAAATCCCTTATA
AATCAAAAGAATAGACCGAGATAGGGT
[37 nt withheld, positions 1918-1954]
AAAGAACGTGGACTCCAACGTCAAAGG
[49 nt withheld, positions 1982-2030]
T
[91 nt withheld, positions 2032-2122]
G
[124 nt withheld, positions 2124-2247]
CAGGTGGCACTTTTCGGGGAAATGTGCGCGGAACCCCTATTTGTTTATTTTTCTAAATACATTCAAATAT
GTATCCGCTCATGAGACAATAACCCTGATAAATGCTTCAATAATATTGAAAAAGGAAGAGTCCTGAGGCG
GAAAGAACCAGCTGTGGAATGTGTGTCAGTTAGGGTGTGGAAAGTCCCCAGGCTCCCCAGCAGGCAGAAG
TATGCAAAGCATGCATCTCAATTAGTCAGCAACCAGGTGTGGAAAGTCCCCAGGCTCCCCAGCAGGCAGA
AGTATGCAAAGCATGCATCTCAATTAGTCAGCAACCATAGTCCCGCCCCTAACTCCGCCCATCCCGCCCC
TAACTCCGCCCAGTTCCGCCCATTCTCCGCCCCATGGCTGACTAATTTTTTTTATTTATGCAGAGGCCGA
GGCCGCCTCGGCCTCTGAGCTATTCCAGAAGTAGTGAGGAGGCTTTTTTGGAGGCCTAGGCTTTTGCAAA
GATCGATCAAGAGACAGGATGAGGATCGTTTCGCATGATTGAACAAGATGGATTGCACGCAGGTTCTCCG
GCCGCTTGGGTGGAGAGGCTATTCGGCTATGACTGGGCACAACAGACAATCGGCTGCTCTGATGCCGCCG
TGTTCCGGCTGTCAGCGCAGGGGCGCCCGGTTCTTTTTGTCAAGACCGACCTGTCCGGTGCCCTGAATGA
ACTGCAAGACGAGGCAGCGCGGCTATCGTGGCTGGCCACGACGGGCGTTCCTTGCGCAGCTGTGCTCGAC
GTTGTCACTGAAGCGGGAAGGGACTGGCTGCTATTGGGCGAAGTGCCGGGGCAGGATCTCCTGTCATCTC
ACCTTGCTCCTGCCGAGAAAGTATCCATCATGGCTGATGCAATGCGGCGGCTGCATACGCTTGATCCGGC
TACCTGCCCATTCGACCACCAAGCGAAACATCGCATCGAGCGAGCACGTACTCGGATGGAAGCCGGTCTT
GTCGATCAGGATGATCTGGACGAAGAGCATCAGGGGCTCGCGCCAGCCGAACTGTTCGCCAGGCTCAAGG
CGAGCATGCCCGACGGCGAGGATCTCGTCGTGACCCATGGCGATGCCTGCTTGCCGAATATCATGGTGGA
AAATGGCCGCTTTTCTGGATTCATCGACTGTGGCCGGCTGGGTGTGGCGGACCGCTATCAGGACATAGCG
TTGGCTACCCGTGATATTGCTGAAGAGCTTGGCGGCGAATGGGCTGACCGCTTCCTCGTGCTTTACGGTA
TCGCCGCTCCCGATTCGCAGCGCATCGCCTTCTATCGCCTTCTTGACGAGTTCTTCTGAGCGGGACTCTG
GGGTTCGAAATGACCGACCAAGCGACGCCCAACCTGCCATCACGAGATTTCGATTCCACCGCCGCCTTCT
ATGAAAGGTTGGGCTTCGGAATCGTTTTCCGGGACGCCGGCTGGATGATCCTCCAGCGCGGGGATCTCAT
GCTGGAGTTCTTCGCCCACCCTAGGGGGAGGCTAACTGAAACACGGAAGGAGACAATACCGGAAGGAACC
CGCGCTATGACGGCAATAAAAAGACAGAATAAAACGCACGGTGTTGGGTCGTTTGTTCATAAACGCGGGG
TTCGGTCCCAGGGCTGGCACTCTGTCGATACCCCACCGAGACCCCATTGGGGCCAATACGCCCGCGTTTC
TTCCTTTTCCCCACCCCACCCCCCAAGTTCGGGTGAAGGCCCAGGGCTCGCAGCCAACGTCGGGGCGGCA
GGCCCTGCCATAGCCTCAGGTTACTCATATATACTTTAGATTGATTTAAAACTTCATTTTTAATTTAAAA
GGATCTAGGTGAAGATCCTTTTTGATAATCTCATGACCAAAATCCCTTAACGTGAGTTTTCGTTCCACTG
AGCGTCAGACCCCGTAGAAAAGATCAAAGGATCTTCTTGAGATCCTTTTTTTCTGCGCGTAATCTGCTGC
TTGCAAACAAAAAAACCACCGCTACCAGCGGTGGTTTGTTTGCCGGATCAAGAGCTACCAACTCTTTTTC
CGAAGGTAACTGGCTTCAGCAGAGCGCAGATACCAAATACTGTCCTTCTAGTGTAGCCGTAGTTAGGCCA
CCACTTCAAGAACTCTGTAGCACCGCCTACATACCTCGCTCTGCTAATCCTGTTACCAGTGGCTGCTGCC
AGTGGCGATAAGTCGTGTCTTACCGGGTTGGACTCAAGACGATAGTTACCGGATAAGGCGCAGCGGTCGG
GCTGAACGGGGGGTTCGTGCACACAGCCCAGCTTGGAGCGAACGACCTACACCGAACTGAGATACCTACA
GCGTGAGCTATGAGAAAGCGCCACGCTTCCCGAAGGGAGAAAGGCGGACAGGTATCCGGTAAGCGGCAGG
GTCGGAACAGGAGAGCGCACGAGGGAGCTTCCAGGGGGAAACGCCTGGTATCTTTATAGTCCTGTCGGGT
TTCGCCACCTCTGACTTGAGCGTCGATTTTTGTGATGCTCGTCAGGGGGGCGGAGCCTATGGAAAAACGC
CAGCAACGCGGCCTTTTTACGGTTCCTGGCCTTTTGCTGGCCTTTTGCTCACATGTTCTTTCCTGCGTTA
TCCCCTGATTCTGTGGATAACCGTATTACCGCCATGCAT
Features (pLannotate 1.2.2; 17 found; start..end, strand, type, name):
     61..364     +  enhancer       CMV enhancer: human cytomegalovirus immediate early enhancer
    365..568     +  promoter       CMV promoter: human cytomegalovirus (CMV) immediate early promoter
    564..597     +  LTR            5' LTR (truncated) (fragment): truncated 5' long terminal repeat (LTR) from HIV-1
    613..631     +  promoter       T7 promoter: promoter for bacteriophage T7 RNA polymerase
    665..730     +  CDS            N (fragment): REGN_LAMBD - Experimental evidence at protein level: Swiss-Prot protein existence level 1. Plays a role as a transcriptional antitermination factor that allows the virus to initiate its lytic phase. Activates expression of the delayed viral early genes by modifying host RNA polymerase (RNAP) into a form that is resistant to termination signals. This antitermination function requires the host NusA protein which serves to stabilize the interaction between antitermination protein N and host RNA polymerase. From Escherichia phage lambda (Bacteriophage lambda).
    755..781     +  CDS            3xHA (fragment): three tandem HA epitope tags
    797..1531    +  CDS            EIF4E2: IF4E2_HUMAN - Also known as EIF4EL3. Experimental evidence at protein level: Swiss-Prot protein existence level 1. Recognizes and binds the 7-methylguanosine-containing mRNA cap during an early step in the initiation (PubMed:17368478, PubMed:25624349, PubMed:9582349). Acts as a repressor of translation initiation (PubMed:22751931). In contrast to EIF4E, it is unable to bind eIF4G (EIF4G1, EIF4G2 or EIF4G3), suggesting that it acts by competing with EIF4E and block assembly of eIF4F at the cap (By similarity). In P-bodies, component of a complex that promotes miRNA- mediated translational repre
   1557..1641    +  CDS            large T antigen (fragment): large T antigen from SV40 (simian virus 40)
   1664..1785    +  polyA_signal   SV40 poly(A) signal: SV40 polyadenylation signal
   1819..2247    -  rep_origin     f1 ori (sequence partly withheld): f1 bacteriophage origin of replication; arrow indicates direction of (+) strand synthesis
   2274..2378    +  promoter       AmpR promoter: bla
   2380..2737    +  promoter       SV40 promoter: SV40 enhancer and early promoter
   2772..3566    +  CDS            NeoR/KanR: aminoglycoside phosphotransferase from Tn5; aph(3')-II (or nptII); confers resistance to neomycin, kanamycin, and G418 (Geneticin®)
   3587..3739    +  CDS            ble (fragment): BLE_KLEPN - Experimental evidence at protein level: Swiss-Prot protein existence level 1. Binding protein with a strong affinity to the bleomycin family of antibiotics. Binds to CL990; an antimitotic-antibiotic compound. From Klebsiella pneumoniae.
   3798..3845    +  polyA_signal   HSV TK poly(A) signal: herpes simplex virus thymidine kinase polyadenylation signal (Cole and Stacy, 1985)
   3936..3952    -  polyA_signal   bGH poly(A) signal (fragment): bovine growth hormone polyadenylation signal
   4174..4762    +  rep_origin     ori: high-copy-number ColE1/pMB1/pBR322/pUC origin of replication
