[The description below was written by a language model from this plasmid's Addgene catalogue record and pLannotate feature annotations shown in this document.]
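Description:
pLNHA-Hs4EHP-S99N_AE is a 4,876-nt mammalian expression plasmid encoding human 4EHP (EIF4E2, also called eIF4E-2), the cap-binding eIF4E homolog that acts as a translational repressor, carrying an S99N substitution. The catalogue lists the backbone as unknown. The annotated features nonetheless show a layout with a high-copy ColE1/pUC-type origin, an f1 origin, and a dual-purpose NeoR/KanR cassette. This aminoglycoside phosphotransferase gene sits behind both a bacterial (bla) promoter and the SV40 enhancer/early promoter and is followed by the HSV TK polyadenylation signal. It therefore confers kanamycin resistance in E. coli and could in principle support G418 selection in mammalian cells.

The expression unit is driven by the CMV immediate early enhancer and promoter, with a T7 promoter just downstream. The open reading frame begins with a short fragment of the bacteriophage lambda N protein, followed by an HA epitope (annotated as a fragment of a 3xHA tag) and then the EIF4E2 coding sequence, and it ends at an SV40 poly(A) signal. This matches the "LNHA" in the plasmid name. The lambda N peptide is the RNA-binding segment commonly used to tether a fusion protein to reporter mRNAs carrying BoxB hairpins, while the HA tag allows detection or immunoprecipitation. The record states only mammalian expression as the purpose, but the design is consistent with tethering assays. The associated study examined how GIGYF1/2 proteins bind 4EHP to repress target mRNAs. The record does not state the functional effect of S99N. Small annotated fragments (HIV-1 LTR, SV40 large T antigen, ble, bGH poly(A)) are probably residual vector sequence or incidental matches. The sequence is depositor-supplied and may be theoretical.
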