Addgene plasmid #148551: pLNHA-Hs4EHP-S99N_AE
Purpose: Mammalian Expression of Hs4EHP-S99N
Depositing lab: Elisa Izaurralde. Depositing organization: Max Planck Institute for Developmental Biology. Publication: GIGYF1/2 proteins use auxiliary sequences to selectively bind to 4EHP and repress target mRNA expression. Peter D, Weber R, Sandmeir F, Wohlbold L, Helms S, Bawankar P, Valkov E, Igreja C, Izaurralde E. Genes Dev. 2017 Jun 1;31(11):1147-1161. doi: 10.1101/gad.299420.117. Epub 2017 Jul 11. PubMed 28698298.
Backbone
  Vector backbone: Unknown
  Vector type: Mammalian Expression
Growth in bacteria
  Bacterial resistance: Kanamycin, 50 μg/mL
  Growth temperature: 37°C
  Growth strain: DH5alpha
  Copy number: High Copy
Gene/Insert
  Gene/Insert name: Hs4EHP-S99N (alt name: eIF4E-2)
  Species: H. sapiens (human)
  Entrez Gene: EIF4E2 (a.k.a. 4E-LP, 4EHP, EIF4EL3, IF4e, h4EHP)
  Cloning method: Unknown
Terms and licenses: Academic/Nonprofit Terms; Industry Terms: Not Available to Industry
Depositor comments: ORF extracted from NCBI:NM_004846 or UniProt.: O60573-1 Plasmids from this collection were made available to the research community and donated after the lab closed. Please note that the sequence provided by the depositing laboratory may be theoretical/predicted or based on Sanger sequencing results. There may be discrepancies between sequencing results obtained by Addgene and the depositor sequence. If an Addgene verified sequence is not available, please contact before placing your order to request that our lab fully sequence the plasmid.
How to cite: pLNHA-Hs4EHP-S99N_AE was a gift from Elisa Izaurralde (Addgene plasmid # 148551 ; http://n2t.net/addgene:148551 ; RRID:Addgene_148551)
